>Addgene plasmid #128292 | pSM034 | addgene full sequence | sequence record 251976 | Addgene NGS Result
CATAGCATTTTTATCCATAAGATTAGCGGATCCTACCTTTTACTTCTTGCCATCGACTACGGATACTGAG
CACATGCATGCCACTTAAAAAGGAGATCAACAATGAAAGCAATTTTCGTACTGAAACATCTTAATCATGC
TAAGGAGACTAGTATGAAGCGTGCGCCTGTTATTCCAAAACATACGCTCAATACTCAACCGGTTGAAGAT
ACTTCGTTATCGACACCAGCTGCCCCGATGGTGGATTCGTTAATTGCGCGCGTAGGAGTAATGGCTCGCG
GTAATGCCATTACTTTGCCTGTATGTGGTCGGGATGTGAAGTTTACTCTTGAAGTGCTCCGGGGTGATAG
TGTTGAGAAGACCTCTCGGGTATGGTCAGGTAATGAACGTGACCAGGAGCTGCTTACTGAGGACGCACTG
GATGATCTCATCCCTTCTTTTCTACTGACTGGTCAACAGACACCGGCGTTCGGTCGAAGAGTATCTGGTG
TCATAGAAATTGCCGATGGGAGTCGCCGTCGTAAAGCTGCTGCACTTACCGAAAGTGATTATCGTGTTCT
GGTTGGCGAGCTGGATGATGAGCAGATGGCTGCATTATCCAGATTGGGTAACGATTATCGCCCAACAAGT
GCTTATGAACGTGGTCAGCGTTATGCAAGCCGATTGCAGAATGAATTTGCTGGAAATATTTCTGCGCTGG
CTGATGCGGAAAATATTTCACGTAAGATTATTACCCGCTGTATCAACACCGCCAAATTGCCTAAATCAGT
TGTTGCTCTTTTTTCTCACCCCGGTGAACTATCTGCCCGGTCAGGTGATGCACTTCAAAAAGCCTTTACA
GATAAAGAGGAATTACTTAAGCAGCAGGCATCTAACCTTCATGAGCAGAAAAAAGCTGGGGTGATATTTG
AAGCTGAAGAAGTTATCACTCTTTTAACTTCTGTGCTTAAAACGTCATCTGCATCAAGAACTAGTTTAAG
CTCACGACATCAGTTTGCTCCTGGAGCGACAGTATTGTATAAGGGCGATAAAATGGTGCTTAACCTGGAC
AGGTCTCGTGTTCCAACTGAGTGTATAGAGAAAATTGAGGCCATTCTTAAGGAACTTGAAAAGCCAGCAC
CCTGAAAGCTTGCTACGTGCTGCTGAAGTTGCCCGCAACAGAGAGTGGAACCAACCGGTGATACCACGAT
ACTATGACTGAGAGTCAACGCCATGAGCGGCCTCATTTCTTATTCTGAGTTACAACAGTCCGCACCGCTG
TCTCACACTGGCTCACCTTCGGGTGGGCCTTTCTGCGTTTATATACTAGAGAGAGAATATAAAAAGCCAG
ATTATTAATCCGGCTTTTTTATTATTTCCTAGCTAGCCGCACTTATTCAGGCGTAGCAACCAGGCGTTTA
AGGGCACCAATAACTGCCTTAAAAAAATTACCAATGCTTAATCAGTGAGGCACCTATCTCAGCGATCTGT
CTATTTCGTTCATCCATAGTTGCCTGACTCCCCGTCGTGTAGATAACTACGATACGGGAGGGCTTACCAT
CTGGCCCCAGTGCTGCAATGATACCGCGAGACCCACGCTCACCGGCTCCAGATTTATCAGCAATAAACCA
GCCAGCCGGAAGGGCCGAGCGCAGAAGTGGTCCTGCAACTTTATCCGCCTCCATCCAGTCTATTAATTGT
TGCCGGGAAGCTAGAGTAAGTAGTTCGCCAGTTAATAGTTTGCGCAACGTTGTTGCCATTGCTACAGGCA
TCGTGGTGTCACGCTCGTCGTTTGGTATGGCTTCATTCAGCTCCGGTTCCCAACGATCAAGGCGAGTTAC
ATGATCCCCCATGTTGTGCAAAAAAGCGGTTAGCTCCTTCGGTCCTCCGATCGTTGTCAGAAGTAAGTTG
GCCGCAGTGTTATCACTCATGGTTATGGCAGCACTGCATAATTCTCTTACTGTCATGCCATCCGTAAGAT
GCTTTTCTGTGACTGGTGAGTACTCAACCAAGTCATTCTGAGAATAGTGTATGCGGCGACCGAGTTGCTC
TTGCCCGGCGTCAATACGGGATAATACCGCGCCACATAGCAGAACTTTAAAAGTGCTCATCATTGGAAAA
CGTTCTTCGGGGCGAAAACTCTCAAGGATCTTACCGCTGTTGAGATCCAGTTCGATGTAACCCACTCGTG
CACCCAACTGATCTTCAGCATCTTTTACTTTCACCAGCGTTTCTGGGTGAGCAAAAACAGGAAGGCAAAA
TGCCGCAAAAAAGGGAATAAGGGCGACACGGAAATGTTGAATACTCATACTCTTCCTTTTTCAATATTAT
TGAAGCATTTATCAGGGTTATTGTCTCATGAGCGGATACATATTTGAATGTATTTAGAAAAATAAACAAA
TAGGGGTTCCGCGCACATTTCCCCGAAAAGTGCCACCTGACGTCGTCTCATTTTCGCCAAAAGTTGGCCC
AGGGCTTCCCGGTATCAACAGGGACACCAGAATTTATTTATTCTGCGAAGTGATCTTCCGTCACAGGTAT
TTATTCGGCGCAAAGTGCGTCGGGTGATGCTGCCAACTTACTGATTTAGTGTATGATGGTGTTTTTGAGG
TGCTCCAGTGGCTTCTGTTTCTATCAGCTGTCCCTCCTGTTCAGCTACTGACGGGGTGGTGCGTAACGGC
AAAAGCACCGCCGGACATCAGCGCTAGCGGAGTGTATACTGGCTTACTATGTTGGCACTGATGAGGGTGT
CAGTGAAGTGCTTCATGTGGCAGGAGAAAAAAGGCTGCACCGGTGCGTCAGCAGAATATGTGATACAGGA
TATATTCCGCTTCCTCGCTCACTGACTCGCTACGCTCGGTCGTTCGACTGCGGCGAGCGGAAATGGCTTA
CGAACGGGGCGGAGATTTCCTGGAAGATGCCAGGAAGATACTTAACAGGGAAGTGAGAGGGCCGCGGCAA
AGCCGTTTTTCCATAGGCTCCGCCCCCCTGACAAGCATCACGAAATCTGACGCTCAAATCAGTGGTGGCG
AAACCCGACAGGACTATAAAGATACCAGGCGTTTCCCCCTGGCGGCTCCCTCGTGCGCTCTCCTGTTCCT
GCCTTTCGGTTTACCGGTGTCATTCCGCTGTTATGGCCGCGTTTGTCTCATTCCACGCCTGACACTCAGT
TCCGGGTAGGCAGTTCGCTCCAAGCTGGACTGTATGCACGAACCCCCCGTTCAGTCCGACCGCTGCGCCT
TATCCGGTAACTATCGTCTTGAGTCCAACCCGGAAAGACATGCAAAAGCACCACTGGCAGCAGCCACTGG
TAATTGATTTAGAGGAGTTAGTCTTGAAGTCATGCGCCGGTTAAGGCTAAACTGAAAGGACAAGTTTTGG
TGACTGCGCTCCTCCAAGCCAGTTACCTCGGTTCAAAGAGTTGGTAGCTCAGAGAACCTTCGAAAAACCG
CCCTGCAAGGCGGTTTTTTCGTTTTCAGAGCAAGAGATTACGCGCAGACCAAAACGATCTCAAGAAGATC
ATCTTATTAATCAGATAAAATATTTCTAGGCTCATGAGCCCGAAGTGGCGAGCCCGATCTTCCCCATCGG
TGATGTCGGCGATATAGGCGCCAGCAACCGCACCTGTGGCGCCGGTGATGCCGGCCACGATGCGTCCGGC
GTAGAGGATCTGCTCATGTTTGACAGCTTATCGAGCTCAGTGCGCTCGAGCTTCCCAACCTTACCAGAGG
GCGCCCCAGCTGGCAATTCCGACGTCTGTGTGGAATTGTGAGCGGATAACAATTTCACACAGGGCCCTCG
GACACCGAGGAGAATGTCAAGAGGCGAACACACAACGTCTTGGAGCGCCAGAGGAGGAACGAGCTAAAAC
GGAGCTTTTTTGCCCTGCGTGACCAGATCCCGGAGTTGGAAAACAATGAAAAGGCCCCCAAGGTAGTTAT
CCTTAAAAAAGCCACAGCATACATCCTGTCCGTCCAAGCAGAGGAGCAAAAGCTCATTTCTGAAGAGGAC
TTGTTGCGGAAACGACGAGAACAGTTGAAACACAAACTTGAACAGCTACGGAACTCTTGTGCGTAAGGAA
AAGTAAGGAAAACGATTCCTTCTAACAGAAATGTCCTGAGCAATCACCTATGAACTGTCGA
Features (pLannotate 1.2.2; 12 found; start..end, strand, type, name):
      1..38      +  promoter       araBAD promoter (fragment): araBAD; promoter of the L-arabinose operon of E. coli; the araC regulatory gene is transcribed in the opposite direction (Guzman et al., 1995)
    154..1125    +  CDS            sopB: partitioning protein for the bacterial F plasmid; sopB
   1270..1297    +  terminator     T7Te terminator: phage T7 early transcription terminator
   1428..2288    -  CDS            AmpR: β-lactamase; bla; confers resistance to ampicillin, carbenicillin, and related antibiotics
   2289..2393    -  promoter       AmpR promoter: bla
   2543..2686    +  mobile_element IS1 (fragment): prokaryotic transposable element IS1
   2805..2860    -  rep_origin     RSF ori (fragment): Plasmids containing the RSF 1030 origin of replication can be propagated in E. coli cells that contain additional plasmids with compatible origins.
   2948..3493    -  rep_origin     p15A ori: Plasmids containing the medium-copy-number p15A origin of replication can be propagated in E. coli cells that contain a second plasmid with the ColE1 origin.
   3530..3650    -  CDS            TcR (fragment): tetracycline efflux protein; tet; confers resistance to tetracycline
   3746..3762    +  protein_bind   lac operator: The lac repressor binds to the lac operator to inhibit transcription in E. coli. This inhibition can be relieved by adding lactose or isopropyl-β-D-thiogalactopyranoside (IPTG). lac repressor encoded by lacI
   3778..3996    +  CDS            N-MYC2 (fragment): MYC2_MARMO - Protein inferred from homology: Swiss-Prot protein existence level 3. From Marmota monax (Woodchuck).
   3964..3993    +  CDS            Myc: Myc (human c-Myc proto-oncogene) epitope tag
