[The description below was written by a language model from this plasmid's Addgene catalogue record and pLannotate feature annotations shown in this document.]
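Description:
pSM034 is a 4,121 nt bacterial expression plasmid built on a p15A backbone. It serves as the regulatory plasmid in a synthetic system for asymmetric plasmid partitioning, and hence asymmetric cell division, in E. coli. It replicates from the medium-copy p15A origin, which is compatible with ColE1-type plasmids and so allows it to coexist with other components of a multi-plasmid system. Selection is by ampicillin through the β-lactamase gene under its native bla promoter. The depositor notes that it was assembled by Golden Gate cloning.

The payload is listed as "Para - lp-sopB": the sopB gene, encoding the DNA-binding partitioning protein of the F plasmid, placed downstream of the arabinose-inducible araBAD promoter and followed by the phage T7 early (T7Te) terminator. Only a short fragment of the araBAD promoter is annotated at the start of the linearised sequence, probably because the promoter spans the numbering origin. No araC regulator is annotated, so arabinose control presumably depends on araC supplied by the host or another plasmid. The record does not explain the "lp" prefix in the insert name.

The automated annotation also detects a lac operator followed by a short coding region containing a Myc epitope tag; the "N-MYC2" hit overlapping it most likely reflects the same tag sequence, and the record does not say what this element does. Small IS1, RSF origin and tetracycline-resistance fragments appear to be backbone remnants rather than functional parts. In use, inducible SopB would presumably act on a separate target plasmid to control its inheritance between daughter cells, though the record gives no mechanistic detail.
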