Addgene plasmid #128292: pSM034
Purpose: asymmetric plasmid partitioning E. coli - regulatory plasmid
Depositing lab: Matthew Bennett. Depositing organization: Rice University. Publication: A synthetic system for asymmetric cell division in Escherichia coli. Molinari S, Shis DL, Bhakta SP, Chappell J, Igoshin OA, Bennett MR. Nat Chem Biol. 2019 Sep;15(9):917-924. doi: 10.1038/s41589-019-0339-x. Epub 2019 Aug 12. PubMed 31406375.
Backbone
  Vector backbone: p15A
  Vector type: Bacterial Expression
Growth in bacteria
  Bacterial resistance: Ampicillin, 100 μg/mL
  Growth temperature: 37°C
  Growth strain: DH5alpha
  Copy number: Unknown
Gene/Insert
  Gene/Insert name: Para - lp-sopB
  Cloning method: Unknown
Terms and licenses: Academic/Nonprofit Terms; Industry Terms: Not Available to Industry
Depositor comments: Cloning method: Golden Gate.
How to cite: pSM034 was a gift from Matthew Bennett (Addgene plasmid # 128292 ; http://n2t.net/addgene:128292 ; RRID:Addgene_128292)
